>Addgene plasmid #49637 | pTH-TelR20-mCherry | depositor full sequence | sequence record 74773 | pTH-TelR20-mCherry sequence 8961 bps
ACGGATCGGGAGATCTCCCGATCCCCTATGGTGCACTCTCAGTACAATCTGCTCTGATGCCGCATAGTTA
AGCCAGTATCTGCTCCCTGCTTGTGTGTTGGAGGTCGCTGAGTAGTGCGCGAGCAAAATTTAAGCTACAA
CAAGGCAAGGCTTGACCGACAATTCCATGAAGAATCTGCTTAGGGTTAGGCGTTTTGCGCTGCTTCGCGA
TGTACGGGCCAGATATACGCGTTGACATTGATTATTGACTAGTTATTAATAGTAATCAATTACGGGGTCA
TTAGTTCATAGCCCATATATGGAGTTCCGCGTTACATAACTTACGGTAAATGGCCCGCCTGGCTGACCGC
CCAACGACCCCCGCCCATTGACGTCAATAATGACGTATGTTCCCATAGTAACGCCAATAGGGACTTTCCA
TTGACGTCAATGGGTGGAGTATTTACGGTAAACTGCCCACTTGGCAGTACATCAAGTGTATCATATGCCA
AGTACGCCCCCTATTGACGTCAATGACGGTAAATGGCCCGCCTGGCATTATGCCCAGTACATGACCTTAT
GGGACTTTCCTACTTGGCAGTACATCTACGTATTAGTCATCGCTATTACCATGGTGATGCGGTTTTGGCA
GTACATCAATGGGCGTGGATAGCGGTTTGACTCACGGGGATTTCCAAGTCTCCACCCCATTGACGTCAAT
GGGAGTTTGTTTTGGCACCAAAATCAACGGGACTTTCCAAAATGTCGTAACAACTCCGCCCCATTGACGC
AAATGGGCGGTAGGCGTGTACGGTGGGAGGTCTATATAAGCAGAGCTCTCCCTATCAGTGATAGAGATCT
CCCTATCAGTGATAGAGATCGTCGACGAGCTCGTTTAGTGAACCGTCAGATCGCCTGGAGACGCCATCCA
CGCTGTTTTGACCTCCATAGAAGACACCGGGACCGATCCAGCCTGGCGCGCCGGTTCTGGATCCGGTTCT
CAATTGGGTTCTACCGGTTAGGGGCCACCATGGACTATAAGGACCACGACGGAGACTACAAGGATCATGA
TATTGATTACAAAGACGATGACGATAAGATGGCCCCAAAGAAGAAGCGGAAGGTCGGTATCCACGGAGTC
CCAGCAGCCGTAGATTTGAGAACTTTGGGATATTCACAGCAGCAGCAGGAAAAGATCAAGCCCAAAGTGA
GGTCGACAGTCGCGCAGCATCACGAAGCGCTGGTGGGTCATGGGTTTACACATGCCCACATCGTAGCCTT
GTCGCAGCACCCTGCAGCCCTTGGCACGGTCGCCGTCAAGTACCAGGACATGATTGCGGCGTTGCCGGAA
GCCACACATGAGGCGATCGTCGGTGTGGGGAAACAGTGGAGCGGAGCCCGAGCGCTTGAGGCCCTGTTGA
CGGTCGCGGGAGAGCTGAGAGGGCCTCCCCTTCAGCTGGACACGGGCCAGTTGCTGAAGATCGCGAAGCG
GGGAGGAGTCACGGCGGTCGAGGCGGTGCACGCGTGGCGCAATGCGCTCACGGGAGCACCCCTCAACCTG
ACCCCAGAGCAGGTCGTGGCAATTGCGAGCAACATCGGGGGAAAGCAGGCACTCGAAACCGTCCAGAGGT
TGCTGCCTGTGCTGTGCCAAGCGCACGGACTTACGCCAGAGCAGGTCGTGGCAATTGCGAGCAACATCGG
GGGAAAGCAGGCACTCGAAACCGTCCAGAGGTTGCTGCCTGTGCTGTGCCAAGCGCACGGACTAACCCCA
GAGCAGGTCGTGGCAATTGCGAGCCATGACGGGGGAAAGCAGGCACTCGAAACCGTCCAGAGGTTGCTGC
CTGTGCTGTGCCAAGCGCACGGGTTGACCCCAGAGCAGGTCGTGGCAATTGCGAGCCATGACGGGGGAAA
GCAGGCACTCGAAACCGTCCAGAGGTTGCTGCCTGTGCTGTGCCAAGCGCACGGCCTGACCCCAGAGCAG
GTCGTGGCAATTGCGAGCCATGACGGGGGAAAGCAGGCACTCGAAACCGTCCAGAGGTTGCTGCCTGTGC
TGTGCCAAGCGCACGGACTGACACCAGAGCAGGTCGTGGCAATTGCGAGCAACGGAGGGGGAAAGCAGGC
ACTCGAAACCGTCCAGAGGTTGCTGCCTGTGCTGTGCCAAGCGCACGGACTTACACCCGAACAAGTCGTG
GCAATTGCGAGCAACATCGGGGGAAAGCAGGCACTCGAAACCGTCCAGAGGTTGCTGCCTGTGCTGTGCC
AAGCGCACGGACTTACGCCAGAGCAGGTCGTGGCAATTGCGAGCAACATCGGGGGAAAGCAGGCACTCGA
AACCGTCCAGAGGTTGCTGCCTGTGCTGTGCCAAGCGCACGGACTAACCCCAGAGCAGGTCGTGGCAATT
GCGAGCCATGACGGGGGAAAGCAGGCACTCGAAACCGTCCAGAGGTTGCTGCCTGTGCTGTGCCAAGCGC
ACGGGTTGACCCCAGAGCAGGTCGTGGCAATTGCGAGCCATGACGGGGGAAAGCAGGCACTCGAAACCGT
CCAGAGGTTGCTGCCTGTGCTGTGCCAAGCGCACGGCCTGACCCCAGAGCAGGTCGTGGCAATTGCGAGC
CATGACGGGGGAAAGCAGGCACTCGAAACCGTCCAGAGGTTGCTGCCTGTGCTGTGCCAAGCGCACGGAC
TGACACCAGAGCAGGTCGTGGCAATTGCGAGCAACGGAGGGGGAAAGCAGGCACTCGAAACCGTCCAGAG
GTTGCTGCCTGTGCTGTGCCAAGCGCACGGCCTCACCCCAGAGCAGGTCGTGGCAATTGCGAGCAACATC
GGGGGAAAGCAGGCACTCGAAACCGTCCAGAGGTTGCTGCCTGTGCTGTGCCAAGCGCACGGACTTACGC
CAGAGCAGGTCGTGGCAATTGCGAGCAACATCGGGGGAAAGCAGGCACTCGAAACCGTCCAGAGGTTGCT
GCCTGTGCTGTGCCAAGCGCACGGACTAACCCCAGAGCAGGTCGTGGCAATTGCGAGCCATGACGGGGGA
AAGCAGGCACTCGAAACCGTCCAGAGGTTGCTGCCTGTGCTGTGCCAAGCGCACGGGTTGACCCCAGAGC
AGGTCGTGGCAATTGCGAGCCATGACGGGGGAAAGCAGGCACTCGAAACCGTCCAGAGGTTGCTGCCTGT
GCTGTGCCAAGCGCACGGCCTGACCCCAGAGCAGGTCGTGGCAATTGCGAGCCATGACGGGGGAAAGCAG
GCACTCGAAACCGTCCAGAGGTTGCTGCCTGTGCTGTGCCAAGCGCACGGACTGACACCAGAGCAGGTCG
TGGCAATTGCGAGCAACGGAGGGGGAAAGCAGGCACTCGAAACCGTCCAGAGGTTGCTGCCTGTGCTGTG
CCAAGCGCACGGACTCACGCCTGAGCAGGTAGTGGCTATTGCATCCAACATCGGGGGCAGACCCGCACTG
GAGTCAATCGTGGCCCAGCTTTCGAGGCCGGACCCCGCGCTGGCCGCACTCACTAATGATCATCTTGTAG
CGCTGGCCTGCCTCGGCGGACGACCCGCCTTGGATGCGGTGAAGAAGGGGCTCCCGCACGCGCCTGCATT
GATTAAGCGGACCAACAGAAGGATTCCCGAGAGGACATCACATCGAGTGGCAGGCCTGCAGGGAAGTGGA
AGTATGGTGAGCAAGGGCGAGGAGGATAACATGGCCATCATCAAGGAGTTCATGCGCTTCAAGGTGCACA
TGGAGGGCTCCGTGAACGGCCACGAGTTCGAGATCGAGGGCGAGGGCGAGGGCCGCCCCTACGAGGGCAC
CCAGACCGCCAAGCTGAAGGTGACCAAGGGTGGCCCCCTGCCCTTCGCCTGGGACATCCTGTCCCCTCAG
TTCATGTACGGCTCCAAGGCCTACGTGAAGCACCCCGCCGACATCCCCGACTACTTGAAGCTGTCCTTCC
CCGAGGGCTTCAAGTGGGAGCGCGTGATGAACTTCGAGGACGGCGGCGTGGTGACCGTGACCCAGGACTC
CTCACTGCAGGACGGCGAGTTCATCTACAAGGTGAAGCTGCGCGGCACCAACTTCCCCTCCGACGGCCCC
GTAATGCAGAAGAAGACCATGGGCTGGGAGGCCTCCTCCGAGCGGATGTACCCCGAGGACGGCGCCCTGA
AGGGCGAGATCAAGCAGAGGCTGAAGCTGAAGGACGGCGGCCACTACGACGCTGAGGTCAAGACCACCTA
CAAGGCCAAGAAGCCCGTGCAGCTGCCCGGCGCCTACAACGTCAACATCAAGTTGGACATCACCTCCCAC
AACGAGGACTACACCATCGTGGAACAGTACGAACGCGCTGAGGGCCGCCACTCCACCGGCGGCATGGACG
AGCTGTACAAGTAGTCTAGAGGGCCCGTTTAAACCCGCTGATCAGCCTCGACTGTGCCTTCTAGTTGCCA
GCCATCTGTTGTTTGCCCCTCCCCCGTGCCTTCCTTGACCCTGGAAGGTGCCACTCCCACTGTCCTTTCC
TAATAAAATGAGGAAATTGCATCGCATTGTCTGAGTAGGTGTCATTCTATTCTGGGGGGTGGGGTGGGGC
AGGACAGCAAGGGGGAGGATTGGGAAGACAATAGCAGGCATGCTGGGGATGCGGTGGGCTCTATGGCTTC
TGAGGCGGAAAGAACCAGCTGGGGCTCTAGGGGGTATCCCC
[124 nt withheld, positions 4662-4785]
C
[91 nt withheld, positions 4787-4877]
A
[49 nt withheld, positions 4879-4927]
CCTTTGACGTTGGAGTCCACGTTCTTT
[37 nt withheld, positions 4955-4991]
ACCCTATCTCGGTCTATTCTTTTGATTTATAAGGGATTTTGCCGATTTCGGCCTATTGGTTAAAAAATGA
GCTGATTTAACAAAAATTTAACGCGAATTAATTCTGTGGAATGTGTGTCAGTTAGGGTGTGGAAAGTCCC
CAGGCTCCCCAGCAGGCAGAAGTATGCAAAGCATGCATCTCAATTAGTCAGCAACCAGGTGTGGAAAGTC
CCCAGGCTCCCCAGCAGGCAGAAGTATGCAAAGCATGCATCTCAATTAGTCAGCAACCATAGTCCCGCCC
CTAACTCCGCCCATCCCGCCCCTAACTCCGCCCAGTTCCGCCCATTCTCCGCCCCATGGCTGACTAATTT
TTTTTATTTATGCAGAGGCCGAGGCCGCCTCTGCCTCTGAGCTATTCCAGAAGTAGTGAGGAGGCTTTTT
TGGAGGCCTAGGCTTTTGCAAAAAGCTCCCGGGAGCTTGTATATCCATTTTCGGATCTGATCAGCACGTG
ATGAAAAAGCCTGAACTCACCGCGACGTCTGTCGAGAAGTTTCTGATCGAAAAGTTCGACAGCGTCTCCG
ACCTGATGCAGCTCTCGGAGGGCGAAGAATCTCGTGCTTTCAGCTTCGATGTAGGAGGGCGTGGATATGT
CCTGCGGGTAAATAGCTGCGCCGATGGTTTCTACAAAGATCGTTATGTTTATCGGCACTTTGCATCGGCC
GCGCTCCCGATTCCGGAAGTGCTTGACATTGGGGAATTCAGCGAGAGCCTGACCTATTGCATCTCCCGCC
GTGCACAGGGTGTCACGTTGCAAGACCTGCCTGAAACCGAACTGCCCGCTGTTCTGCAGCCGGTCGCGGA
GGCCATGGATGCGATCGCTGCGGCCGATCTTAGCCAGACGAGCGGGTTCGGCCCATTCGGACCGCAAGGA
ATCGGTCAATACACTACATGGCGTGATTTCATATGCGCGATTGCTGATCCCCATGTGTATCACTGGCAAA
CTGTGATGGACGACACCGTCAGTGCGTCCGTCGCGCAGGCTCTCGATGAGCTGATGCTTTGGGCCGAGGA
CTGCCCCGAAGTCCGGCACCTCGTGCACGCGGATTTCGGCTCCAACAATGTCCTGACGGACAATGGCCGC
ATAACAGCGGTCATTGACTGGAGCGAGGCGATGTTCGGGGATTCCCAATACGAGGTCGCCAACATCTTCT
TCTGGAGGCCGTGGTTGGCTTGTATGGAGCAGCAGACGCGCTACTTCGAGCGGAGGCATCCGGAGCTTGC
AGGATCGCCGCGGCTCCGGGCGTATATGCTCCGCATTGGTCTTGACCAACTCTATCAGAGCTTGGTTGAC
GGCAATTTCGATGATGCAGCTTGGGCGCAGGGTCGATGCGACGCAATCGTCCGATCCGGAGCCGGGACTG
TCGGGCGTACACAAATCGCCCGCAGAAGCGCGGCCGTCTGGACCGATGGCTGTGTAGAAGTACTCGCCGA
TAGTGGAAACCGACGCCCCAGCACTCGTCCGAGGGCAAAGGAATAGCACGTGCTACGAGATTTCGATTCC
ACCGCCGCCTTCTATGAAAGGTTGGGCTTCGGAATCGTTTTCCGGGACGCCGGCTGGATGATCCTCCAGC
GCGGGGATCTCATGCTGGAGTTCTTCGCCCACCCCAACTTGTTTATTGCAGCTTATAATGGTTACAAATA
AAGCAATAGCATCACAAATTTCACAAATAAAGCATTTTTTTCACTGCATTCTAGTTGTGGTTTGTCCAAA
CTCATCAATGTATCTTATCATGTCTGTATACCGTCGACCTCTAGCTAGAGCTTGGCGTAATCATGGTCAT
AGCTGTTTCCTGTGTGAAATTGTTATCCGCTCACAATTCCACACAACATACGAGCCGGAAGCATAAAGTG
TAAAGCCTGGGGTGCCTAATGAGTGAGCTAACTCACATTAATTGCGTTGCGCTCACTGCCCGCTTTCCAG
TCGGGAAACCTGTCGTGCCAGCTGCATTAATGAATCGGCCAACGCGCGGGGAGAGGCGGTTTGCGTATTG
GGCGCTCTTCCGCTTCCTCGCTCACTGACTCGCTGCGCTCGGTCGTTCGGCTGCGGCGAGCGGTATCAGC
TCACTCAAAGGCGGTAATACGGTTATCCACAGAATCAGGGGATAACGCAGGAAAGAACATGTGAGCAAAA
GGCCAGCAAAAGGCCAGGAACCGTAAAAAGGCCGCGTTGCTGGCGTTTTTCCATAGGCTCCGCCCCCCTG
ACGAGCATCACAAAAATCGACGCTCAAGTCAGAGGTGGCGAAACCCGACAGGACTATAAAGATACCAGGC
GTTTCCCCCTGGAAGCTCCCTCGTGCGCTCTCCTGTTCCGACCCTGCCGCTTACCGGATACCTGTCCGCC
TTTCTCCCTTCGGGAAGCGTGGCGCTTTCTCATAGCTCACGCTGTAGGTATCTCAGTTCGGTGTAGGTCG
TTCGCTCCAAGCTGGGCTGTGTGCACGAACCCCCCGTTCAGCCCGACCGCTGCGCCTTATCCGGTAACTA
TCGTCTTGAGTCCAACCCGGTAAGACACGACTTATCGCCACTGGCAGCAGCCACTGGTAACAGGATTAGC
AGAGCGAGGTATGTAGGCGGTGCTACAGAGTTCTTGAAGTGGTGGCCTAACTACGGCTACACTAGAAGAA
CAGTATTTGGTATCTGCGCTCTGCTGAAGCCAGTTACCTTCGGAAAAAGAGTTGGTAGCTCTTGATCCGG
CAAACAAACCACCGCTGGTAGCGGTTTTTTTGTTTGCAAGCAGCAGATTACGCGCAGAAAAAAAGGATCT
CAAGAAGATCCTTTGATCTTTTCTACGGGGTCTGACGCTCAGTGGAACGAAAACTCACGTTAAGGGATTT
TGGTCATGAGATTATCAAAAAGGATCTTCACCTAGATCCTTTTAAATTAAAAATGAAGTTTTAAATCAAT
CTAAAGTATATATGAGTAAACTTGGTCTGACAGTTACCAATGCTTAATCAGTGAGGCACCTATCTCAGCG
ATCTGTCTATTTCGTTCATCCATAGTTGCCTGACTCCCCGTCGTGTAGATAACTACGATACGGGAGGGCT
TACCATCTGGCCCCAGTGCTGCAATGATACCGCGAGAACCACGCTCACCGGCTCCAGATTTATCAGCAAT
AAACCAGCCAGCCGGAAGGGCCGAGCGCAGAAGTGGTCCTGCAACTTTATCCGCCTCCATCCAGTCTATT
AATTGTTGCCGGGAAGCTAGAGTAAGTAGTTCGCCAGTTAATAGTTTGCGCAACGTTGTTGCCATTGCTA
CAGGCATCGTGGTGTCACGCTCGTCGTTTGGTATGGCTTCATTCAGCTCCGGTTCCCAACGATCAAGGCG
AGTTACATGATCCCCCATGTTGTGCAAAAAAGCGGTTAGCTCCTTCGGTCCTCCGATCGTTGTCAGAAGT
AAGTTGGCCGCAGTGTTATCACTCATGGTTATGGCAGCACTGCATAATTCTCTTACTGTCATGCCATCCG
TAAGATGCTTTTCTGTGACTGGTGAGTACTCAACCAAGTCATTCTGAGAATAGTGTATGCGGCGACCGAG
TTGCTCTTGCCCGGCGTCAATACGGGATAATACCGCGCCACATAGCAGAACTTTAAAAGTGCTCATCATT
GGAAAACGTTCTTCGGGGCGAAAACTCTCAAGGATCTTACCGCTGTTGAGATCCAGTTCGATGTAACCCA
CTCGTGCACCCAACTGATCTTCAGCATCTTTTACTTTCACCAGCGTTTCTGGGTGAGCAAAAACAGGAAG
GCAAAATGCCGCAAAAAAGGGAATAAGGGCGACACGGAAATGTTGAATACTCATACTCTTCCTTTTTCAA
TATTATTGAAGCATTTATCAGGGTTATTGTCTCATGAGCGGATACATATTTGAATGTATTTAGAAAAATA
AACAAATAGGGGTTCCGCGCACATTTCCCCGAAAAGTGCCACCTGACGTC
Features (pLannotate 1.2.2; 23 found; start..end, strand, type, name):
     27..79      -  misc_feature   bom (fragment): basis of mobility region from pBR322
    234..613     +  enhancer       CMV enhancer: human cytomegalovirus immediate early enhancer
    614..817     +  promoter       CMV promoter: human cytomegalovirus (CMV) immediate early promoter
    819..838     +  promoter       PLtetO-1 promoter (fragment): modified phage lambda PL promoter with tet operator sites (Lutz and Bujard, 1997)
    840..859     +  promoter       PLtetO-1 promoter (fragment): modified phage lambda PL promoter with tet operator sites (Lutz and Bujard, 1997)
    867..900     +  promoter       TRE3GV promoter (fragment): 3rd-generation Tet-responsive promoter that can be activated by binding of Tet-On® 3G, optimized for retroviral and lentiviral vectors
   1076..1639    +  CDS            avrXa10 (fragment): AVX10_XANOO - Experimental evidence at protein level: Swiss-Prot protein existence level 1. Avirulence protein. Induces the hypersensitive response (HR)in rice plants carrying the resistance gene Xa10. Activity depends on the presence of the core repeat domains; replacement with repeat domains from other proteins (AvrBs3 of X.euvesicatoria (AC P14727) or AvrXa7 of this organism) does not elicit the HR. Probably acts as a transcription factor in its host plant (rice) to induce plant resistance or disease. From Xanthomonas oryzae pv. oryzae.
   3434..3622    +  CDS            pthXo1 (fragment): PTHX1_XANOP - Also known as tal2b. Experimental evidence at protein level: Swiss-Prot protein existence level 1. Avirulence protein. Acts as a transcription factor in rice, inducing expression of a number of host genes including SWEET11 (Os8N3, XA13, AC Q6YZF3) in susceptible plants with the Xa13 allele. Plants with the xa13 allele, which has an altered promoter, are resistant to bacterial blight caused by this bacterial strain and do not induce SWEET11. The xa13 allele elicits an atypical hypersensitive response (HR). PthXo1 binds SWEET11 promoter DNA in a sequence-specific manner. From Xanth
   3644..4351    +  CDS            mCherry: mCherry is a basic (constitutively fluorescent) red fluorescent protein published in 2004, derived from Discosoma sp.. It is reported to be a very rapidly-maturing monomer with low acid sensitivity.
   4392..4616    +  polyA_signal   bGH poly(A) signal: bovine growth hormone polyadenylation signal
   4620..4641    +  promoter       SV40 promoter (fragment): SV40 enhancer and early promoter
   4662..5090    +  rep_origin     f1 ori (sequence partly withheld): f1 bacteriophage origin of replication; arrow indicates direction of (+) strand synthesis
   5104..5433    +  promoter       SV40 promoter: SV40 enhancer and early promoter
   5482..6507    +  CDS            HygR: aminoglycoside phosphotransferase from E. coli; aph(4)-Ia; confers resistance to hygromycin
   6517..6642    +  CDS            ble (fragment): BLE_KLEPN - Experimental evidence at protein level: Swiss-Prot protein existence level 1. Binding protein with a strong affinity to the bleomycin family of antibiotics. Binds to CL990; an antimitotic-antibiotic compound. From Klebsiella pneumoniae.
   6637..6758    +  polyA_signal   SV40 poly(A) signal: SV40 polyadenylation signal
   6831..6847    -  protein_bind   lac operator: The lac repressor binds to the lac operator to inhibit transcription in E. coli. This inhibition can be relieved by adding lactose or isopropyl-β-D-thiogalactopyranoside (IPTG). lac repressor encoded by lacI
   6855..6885    -  promoter       lac promoter: promoter for the E. coli lac operon
   6900..6921    -  protein_bind   CAP binding site: CAP binding activates transcription in the presence of cAMP. E. coli catabolite activator protein
   6934..7026    -  CDS            lacI (fragment): lac repressor; lacI; The lac repressor binds to the lac operator to inhibit transcription in E. coli. This inhibition can be relieved by adding lactose or isopropyl-β-D-thiogalactopyranoside (IPTG).
   7209..7794    -  rep_origin     ori: high-copy-number ColE1/pMB1/pBR322/pUC origin of replication
   7965..8825    -  CDS            AmpR: β-lactamase; bla; confers resistance to ampicillin, carbenicillin, and related antibiotics
   8826..8930    -  promoter       AmpR promoter: bla
