[The description below was written by a language model from this plasmid's Addgene catalogue record and pLannotate feature annotations shown in this document.]
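Description:
pTH-TelR20-mCherry is a mammalian expression plasmid of about 9 kb built on the pcDNA4/TO backbone. It encodes a "TALEColor" probe, a designer transcription activator-like effector (TALE) fused to the red fluorescent protein mCherry and, according to its stated purpose, directed at telomeric repeat DNA. Although the catalogue lists it as an empty backbone and gives no insert field, the feature table shows a complete expression unit. The CMV enhancer and promoter are followed by short tet operator matches, consistent with the tetracycline-regulatable CMV/TO promoter of this backbone, which is constitutive in cells lacking Tet repressor. Downstream are TALE-derived coding segments with homology to the Xanthomonas effectors AvrXa10 (N-terminal region) and PthXo1 (C-terminal region). The unannotated stretch of roughly 1.8 kb between them presumably holds the TelR20 repeat array that sets DNA-binding specificity, though this is not annotated and the target sequence is not stated. mCherry follows the C-terminal TALE segment, presumably in frame, and the unit ends with the bGH polyadenylation signal.

For propagation in E. coli, the plasmid carries a high-copy ColE1/pUC-type origin and an ampicillin resistance gene, along with an f1 origin. The recorded Stbl3 host suits repeat-rich inserts that are prone to recombination. Selection in mammalian cells relies on an SV40 promoter-driven hygromycin resistance cassette with an SV40 poly(A) signal. A residual ble fragment next to it suggests that hygromycin resistance replaced the backbone's original Zeocin marker. The associated work used such fluorescent TALEs to visualise repetitive DNA sequences in human chromosomes, so this construct serves as a red telomere label for imaging without any nuclease activity.
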