Addgene plasmid #49637: pTH-TelR20-mCherry
Purpose: (Empty Backbone) TALEColor-mCherry-Telomere
Depositing lab: Thoru Pederson. Depositing organization: University of Massachusetts, Worcester. Publication: Visualization of repetitive DNA sequences in human chromosomes with transcription activator-like effectors. Ma H, Reyes-Gutierrez P, Pederson T. Proc Natl Acad Sci U S A. 2013 Dec 9. 10.1073/pnas.1319097110 PubMed 24324157.
Backbone
  Vector backbone: pcDNA4/TO
  Backbone manufacturer: Invitrogen
  Backbone size (bp): 5500
  Vector type: Mammalian Expression, TALEN
  Promoter: CMV
  Selectable markers: Hygromycin
  Tag / fusion protein: TelR20 (N terminal on insert)
Growth in bacteria
  Bacterial resistance: Ampicillin, 100 μg/mL
  Growth temperature: 37°C
  Growth strain: Stbl3
  Copy number: High Copy
Gene/Insert
  Cloning method: Restriction Enzyme
Terms and licenses: Academic/Nonprofit Terms; Industry Terms: Not Available to Industry
How to cite: pTH-TelR20-mCherry was a gift from Thoru Pederson (Addgene plasmid # 49637 ; http://n2t.net/addgene:49637 ; RRID:Addgene_49637)
