>Addgene plasmid #49637 | pTH-TelR20-mCherry | addgene partial sequence | sequence record 77081 | BGH-rev 5'-TAGAAGGCACAGTCGAGG-3'
ACAGCTCGTCCATGCCGCCGGTGGAGTGGCGGCCCTCAGCGCGTTCGTACTGTTCCACGATGGTGTAGTC
CTCGTTGTGGGAGGTGATGTCCAACTTGATGTTGACGTTGTAGGCGCCGGGCAGCTGCACGGGCTTCTTG
GCCTTGTAGGTGGTCTTGACCTCAGCGTCGTAGTGGCCGCCGTCCTTCAGCTTCAGCCTCTGCTTGATCT
CGCCCTTCAGGGCGCCGTCCTCGGGGTACATCCGCTCGGAGGAGGCCTCCCAGCCCATGGTCTTCTTCTG
CATTACGGGGCCGTCGGAGGGGAAGTTGGTGCCGCGCAGCTTCACCTTGTAGATGAACTCGCCGTCCTGC
AGTGAGGAGTCCTGGGTCACGGTCACCACGCCGCCGTCCTCGAAGTTCATCACGCGCTCCCACTTGAAGC
CCTCGGGGAAGGACAGCTTCAAGTAGTCGGGGATGTCGGCGGG
