>Addgene plasmid #49637 | pTH-TelR20-mCherry | addgene partial sequence | sequence record 77085 | ZTALE-F 5'-CTCCCCTTCAGCTGGACAC-3'
GAGTCACGGCGGTCGAGGCGGTGCACGCGTGGCGCAATGCGCTCACGGGAGCACCCCTCAACCTGACCCC
AGAGCAGGTCGTGGCAATTGCGAGCAACATCGGGGGAAAGCAGGCACTCGAAACCGTCCAGAGGTTGCTG
CCTGTGCTGTGCCAAGCGCACGGACTTACGCCAGAGCAGGTCGTGGCAATTGCGAGCAACATCGGGGGAA
AGCAGGCACTCGAAACCGTCCAGAGGTTGCTGCCTGTGCTGTGCCAAGCGCACGGACTAACCCCAGAGCA
GGTCGTGGCAATTGCGAGCCATGACGGGGGAAAGCAGGCACTCGAAACCGTCCAGAGGTTGCTGCCTGTG
CTGTGCCAAGCGCACGGGTTGACCCCAGAGCAGGTCGTGGCAATTGCGAGCCATGACGGGGGAAAGCAGG
CACTCGAAACCGTCCAGAGGTTGCTGCCTGTGCTGTGCCAAGCGCACGGCCTGACCCCAGAGCAGGTCGT
GGCAATTGCGAGCCATGACGGGGGAAAGCAGGCACTCGAAACCGTCCAGAGGTTGCTGCCTGTGCTGTGC
CAAGCGCACGGACTGACACCAGAGCAGGTCGTGGCAATTGCGA
