>Addgene plasmid #49637 | pTH-TelR20-mCherry | addgene partial sequence | sequence record 77088 | ZTALE-R 5'-CTTCTTCACCGCATCCAAG-3'
GAGTGCGGCCAGCGCGGGGTCCGGCCTCGAAAGCTGGGCCACGATTGACTCCAGTGCGGGTCTGCCCCCG
ATGTTGGATGCAATAGCCACTACCTGCTCAGGCGTGAGTCCGTGCGCTTGGCACAGCACAGGCAGCAACC
TCTGGACGGTTTCGAGTGCCTGCTTTCCCCCTCCGTTGCTCGCAATTGCCACGACCTGCTCTGGTGTCAG
TCCGTGCGCTTGGCACAGCACAGGCAGCAACCTCTGGACGGTTTCGAGTGCCTGCTTTCCCCCGTCATGG
CTCGCAATTGCCACGACCTGCTCTGGGGTCAGGCCGTGCGCTTGGCACAGCACAGGCAGCAACCTCTGGA
CGGTTTCGAGTGCCTGCTTTCCCCCGTCATGGCTCGCAATTGCCACGACCTGCTCTGGGGTCAACCCGTG
CGCTTGGCACAGCACAGGCAGCAACCTCTGGACGGTTTCGAGTGCCTGCTTTCCCCCGTCATGGCTCGCA
ATTGCCACGACCTGCTCTGGGGTTAGTCCGTGCGCTTGGCACAGCAC
