>Addgene plasmid #49637 | pTH-TelR20-mCherry | addgene partial sequence | sequence record 77148 | LNCX 5'-AGCTCGTTTAGTGAACCGTCAGATC-3'
TTTTGACCTCCATAGAAGACACCGGGACCGATCCAGCCTGGCGCGCCGGTTCTGGATCCGGTTCTCAATT
GGGTTCTACCGGTTAGGGGCCACCATGGACTATAAGGACCACGACGGAGACTACAAGGATCATGATATTG
ATTACAAAGACGATGACGATAAGATGGCCCCAAAGAAGAAGCGGAAGGTCGGTATCCACGGAGTCCCAGC
AGCCGTAGATTTGAGAACTTTGGGATATTCACAGCAGCAGCAGGAAAAGATCAAGCCCAAAGTGAGGTCG
ACAGTCGCGCAGCATCACGAAGCGCTGGTGGGTCATGGGTTTACACATGCCCACATCGTAGCCTTGTCGC
AGCACCCTGCAGCCCTTGGCACGGTCGCCGTCAAGTACCAGGACATGATTGCGGCGTTGCCGGAAGCCAC
ACATGAGGCGATCGTCGGTGTGGGGAAACAGTGGAGCGGAGCCCGAGCGCTTGAGGCCCTGTTGACGGTC
GCGGGAGAGCTGAGAGGGCCTCCCCTTCAGCTGGACACGGGCCAGTTGCTGAAGATCGCGAAGCGGGGAG
GAGTCACGGCGGTCGAGGCGGTGCACGCGTGGCGCAATGCGCTCACGGGAGCACCCCTCAACCTGACCCC
AGAGCAGGTCGTGGCAATTGCGAGCAACATCGGGGGAAAGCAGGCACTCGAAACCGTCCAGAGGTTGCTG
CCTGTGCTGTGCCAAGCGCACGGACTTACGCCAGAGCAGGTCGTGGCAATTGCGAGCAACATCGGGGGAA
AGCAGGCACTCGAAACCGTCCAGAGGTTGCTGCCTGTGCTGTGCCAAGCGCACGGAC
